>Addgene plasmid #107426 | cacnb4 (rat) in pMT2 vector | depositor full sequence | sequence record 202636 | plasmid and insert
AAGCTTTTTGCAAAAGCCTAGGCCTCCAAAAAAGCCTCCTCACTACTTCTGGAATAGCTCAGAGGCCGAG
GCGGCCTCGGCCTCTGCATAAATAAAAAAAATTAGTCAGCCATGGGGCGGAGAATGGGCGGAACTGGGCG
GAGTTAGGGGCGGGATGGGCGGAGTTAGGGGCGGGACTATGGTTGCTGACTAATTGAGATGCATGCTTTG
CATACTTCTGCCTGCTGGGGAGCCTGGGGACTTTCCACACCTGGTTGCTGACTAATTGAGATGCATGCTT
TGCATACTTCTGCCTGCTGGGGAGCCTGGGGACTTTCCACACCCTAACTGACACACATTCCACAGGATCC
GGTCGCGCGAATTTCGAGCGGTGTTCCGCGGTCCTCCTCGTATAGAAACTCGGACCACTCTGAGACGAAG
GCTCGCGTCCAGGCCAGCACGAAGGAGGCTAAGTGGGAGGGGTAGCGGTCGTTGTCCACTAGGGGGTCCA
CTCGCTCCAGGGTGTGAAGACACATGTCGCCCTCTTCGGCATCAAGGAAGGTGATTGGTTTATAGGTGTA
GGCCACGTGACCGGGTGTTCCTGAAGGGGGGCTATAAAAGGGGGTGGGGGCGCGTTCGTCCTCACTCTCT
TCCGCATCGCTGTCTGCGAGGGCCAGCTGTTGGGCTCGCGGTTGAGGACAAACTCTTCGCGGTCTTTCCA
GTACTCTTGGATCGGAAACCCGTCGGCCTCCGAACGGTACTCCGCCACCGAGGGACCTGAGCGAGTCCGC
ATCGACCGGATCGGAAAACCTCTCGACTGTTGGGGTGAGTACTCCCTCTCAAAAGCGGGCATGACTTCTG
CGCTAAGATTGTCAGTTTCCAAAAACGAGGAGGATTTGATATTCACCTGGCCCGCGGTGATGCCTTTGAG
GGTGGCCGCGTCCATCTGGTCAGAAAAGACAATCTTTTTGTTGTCAAGCTTGAGGTGTGGCAGGCTTGAG
ATCTGGCCATACACTTGAGTGACAATGACATCCACTTTGCCTTTCTCTCCACAGGTGTCCACTCCCAGGT
CCAACTGCAGGCGAGCCTGAATTCCTCGAGGGTACCGGGCCCCCCCTCGAGGTCGACGGTATCGATAAGC
TTGATATCGAATTGGCCTCTCTGGGCGAATTCCGGGTGCTCTCCCCACCCCGCGAGGGGGGAGGGGAGCG
CTTCGGCCCCTTTAAGGTGCGGCGCTCGGCGAAGTGCGGGCAGGCGGCCCGCGAGCCGGCGCGGGGCCAG
GAGCCGGGTAGGGAAGTCCTGCCTCCCCCTCCGCCCGCACCGGCCCGCGCCCTCCGCCCACCGCGCCGCG
AGGGCCATGCGGCGCCTCTGAACCATGTCGTCCTCCTACGCCAAGAACGGGGCGGCGGACGGGCCGCACT
CCCCCAGCTCGCAGGTGGCCCGAGGCACCACGACCCGGAGGAGCAGGTTGAAAAGATCCGATGGCAGCAC
CACTTCCACCAGCTTCATCCTCAGACAGGGGTCAGCAGATTCCTATACAAGCAGGCCATCGGACTCCGAT
GTCTCTTTGGAAGAGGACCGGGAAGCGATTCGGCAAGAGAGAGAACAGCAAGCAGCTATCCAGCTTGAGA
GAGCGAAGTCCAAACCTGTAGCTTTTGCGGTGAAAACGAATGTGAGCTACTGTGGTGCCCTGGATGAGGA
TGTGCCCGTTCCCAGCACAGCCATCTCCTTTGACGCCAAGGACTTTCTTCACATTAAAGAGAAATATAAC
AATGATTGGTGGATAGGAAGGCTGGTGAAGGAGGGCTGTGAGATCGGCTTCATCCCAAGTCCACTGCGTT
TGGAGAACATACGGATTCAACAGGAACAGAAAAGAGGCCGTTTTCATGGCGGGAAATCGAGTGGAAACTC
TTCCTCCAGTCTGGGAGAAATGGTGTCAGGAACATTTCGAGCAACTCCCACAACAACAGCAAAACAGAAG
CAGAAAGTGACGGAGCACATTCCTCCGTATGATGTTGTGCCATCAATGCGTCCTGTGGTGTTAGTAGGGC
CATCACTGAAAGGTTATGAGGTAACAGACATGATGCAGAAAGCCCTCTTTGATTTCCTGAAGCACAGGTT
TGATGGGAGGATATCAATAACCAGAGTGACAGCTGACATTTCTCTTGCTAAGAGGTCTGTCCTCAACAAT
CCTAGCAAGAGAGCAATAATTGAACGTTCAAACACCAGATCCAGCCTAGCGGAAGTACAGAGTGAAATTG
AAAGAATTTTCGAGTTGGCAAGATCTTTGCAATTGGTTGTTCTCGATGCAGACACCATCAATCACCCAGC
ACAGCTGATAAAGACATCGTTAGCGCCCATCATCGTCCACGTGAAGGTCTCGTCCCCAAAGGTTTTACAG
CGGCTGATTAAGTCCAGAGGAAAGTCCCAGAGTAAACACTTGAATGTTCAACTGGTGGCAGCTGATAAAC
TGGCCCAGTGTCCCCCTGAAATGTTTGATGTTATATTAGATGAGAATCAACTTGAGGATGCCTGTGAACA
TCTGGGAGAGTACCTGGAGGCATATTGGCGTGCCACCCACACAAGCAGTAGCACCCCTATGACCCCATTG
CTGGGGAGGAACGTGGGCTCCACAGCTCTCTCACCGTATCCCACAGCAATCTCTGGACTACAGAGTCAGC
GGATGAGGCATAGCAACCACTCTACAGAGAATTCTCCAATTGAAAGACGAAGCCTAATGACCTCTGATGA
AAATTACCACAATGAGAGGGCCCGCAAGAGTAGGAACCGCTTGTCCTCCAGCTCCCAGCACAGCCGAGAT
CACTACCCTCTGGTGGAAGAAGATTATCCTGACTCATACCAGGACACTTACAAACCCCATAGGAACCGAG
GCTCACCTGGGGGATGCAGCCATGACTCCCGACATAGGCTTTGAGGCTGCCCAAACAAACAAACAAACAA
ACAAACATCATCTGTTGACAATTTGCCATAGTACTGCTAAGATAAACCAGTCATCTTAATTTGGCAAGCA
TGGCACAGTATCTGCTGTGCGGGTGGTCTGCTGTCGTTTGATGTAAGGGGCAAGAATTAAATAGAAGTAC
ATTATGCCCTTGAGTCTAGGAGGGTATTAGATACCCGGTCATATAGGTATTTTTAAGTGCTACATTTACA
TGATAACAGTACCTTTTGTTTTCTTCATAGATTTTAGACACATCAATTTGTAATTTAGGGTACTGATCAA
GGCACATATAAAATAATTTCCCGTGTAGGAAATTCCAAATGACCAGTTCCAGTTGGAACCAATTTATAAA
CCAATTCCTGTTGGAATTTGGGTGAATTGACTGGAAAGTCTACCTGAGCATGTTGAAATCAATTGAAAAA
ATCAGAGAAGAAAAAAATACCCAATAAGGAAATCAAAATACTAATAGAAACCAAACCCAGCTATGGTATT
TGTTTGCTGGAAGCTAAATTTACACTTCAAGTTGGAATGTAGAAACATTTTAATAATGTTGCTGGAATGG
CTTTTCAAACTTACCAAATATATTGATAGTGCCAAAAAAAAATCTCAGAAATCTTAATGCAGAAATTATA
TAATCGCCTCAGATTTTAATATTTTTATTTTTCCTGATATAGCTGTTGTATTCAAAGTGTTTTGCCTTCT
GTTCAGTCAGTACTGTTAGCCAGTTTGAAGTTGACAAAATCCAGGGGATATTTGAGAAGTGGTAAAGAGA
AGCCCTAGCATGGACAGTTCCAGAGAGTGGAGAATGAGGTGTTGTTCCTTCTGCAGTCAGTCTGCACACA
GCTGCACACATCTGGAGACCTGGTGTCAGGTAGCAGAGATGTGGCGGGGCCTCTCTGGCTACAACGGTAA
TTGGCTTCAGATGGGAAGTCGTCCATCGTACAGCACACCGACACGGGCTTAGGAGCTGTGCCAGCATGGC
TGAGTGTCTTTCCCTCACTTCAGCCAGTCTCCATCTTTGAATATAATGAATGTTTTGGCCCTGCATCACA
CTTCTTTTATGTTTCATGGGCATAATCAAATTAGGTACTGAAAGTTATGTTTTCACAAAATAATTAGGAA
AACTTAAAACACTGAATTAAAATCTTGCAGAGAAAGAAAAAAAAACCCTCATAGAATCAGAATATATTTA
TTCACTAAAAGCAAGACAGTTTCAATACACGGCATTAGAGAGAGTTGAGAGACTGCTCGGTTCCATTGAT
AGTGAACAGCCTTTAGACTTCTATGAGTGTATTTATGGAATTGATGACCTATGTCCTATGTTATTAAAGA
CAGCTTTAATCCAAGAAATTAGTGAAATTGACCCTTTGAAACAAATGTCTTTCTGAAAGGGCTTGTTTCT
GAAATGACGCAATACATGTGTTTTCTAAAGACCCAATTGGAGCTAGACGTAAAGTCTCTTTCTACTAATG
CTTTGAAGTCAATTTCCGAAACAAGTATAATTAATAGTATGTTAATTTCTCCAAAAAAAAGACATGGGTC
CTCAAAACTGTGTACCAGTTCATTAATTCTCCTGATCAAGAGTCTAAGTTTCATATTCTTAATCAGTTAT
CCTATCTCGGATCCCATCAACCCATTGTCTTGACTGTATGTGCAACCCATTATGAACCTGCTTATCTGAT
AATGAGGCTGCCTGAAATTTTGTGGTAATCTCAAACATTTGATACATTTAAACACGGGCTCAGTCAAATT
GACAAGCTAACATCTGACACTGGCTTGTGAAGCTTTTTTGTCATCCAGCGAGGCTTACAGAATTTTCTGT
TAAGACATTTAACAGAGCTGTATTCATTGGGCTCTTTAATAAGCATATAATCTTCCATTACCAAATACTT
TGTTAGAAGACAGAAGAGCATTTTTCCAGCGAACAAACTATATTTATTACATGTATAGCACATATTTGCA
TGAGAAAGAAAAACATTAGCCAAACATTTTCCTGTATGCTTTACTGGTTTCTTGTTTGTGCGCATTAAAG
CATTTAATTGCAAAAAAAAAAAAAAAAAAAAAAAAAAAAAAAAAAAAAAAAAAAAAAAAAAAGGCCGGAG
CGGCCGCGTCGACGAATTCCGGGGGGGGGGGGGGGGGGGACAGCTCAGGGCTGCGATTTCGCGCCAAACT
TGACGGCAATCCTAGCGTGAAGGCTGGTAGGATTTTATCCCCGCTGCCATCATGGTTCGACCATTGAACT
GCATCGTCGCCGTGTCCCAAAATATGGGGATTGGCAAGAACGGAGACCTACCCTGGCCTCCGCTCAGGAA
CGAGTTCAAGTACTTCCAAAGAATGACCACAACCTCTTCAGTGGAAGGTAAACAGAATCTGGTGATTATG
GGTAGGAAAACCTGGTTCTCCATTCCTGAGAAGAATCGACCTTTAAAGGACAGAATTAATATAGTTCTCA
GTAGAGAACTCAAAGAACCACCACGAGGAGCTCATTTTCTTGCCAAAAGTTTGGATGATGCCTTAAGACT
TATTGAACAACCGGAATTGGCAAGTAAAGTAGACATGGTTTGGATAGTCGGAGGCAGTTCTGTTTACCAG
GAAGCCATGAATCAACCAGGCCACCTCAGACTCTTTGTGACAAGGATCATGCAGGAATTTGAAAGTGACA
CGTTTTTCCCAGAAATTGATTTGGGGAAATATAAACTTCTCCCAGAATACCCAGGCGTCCTCTCTGAGGT
CCAGGAGGAAAAAGGCATCAAGTATAAGTTTGAAGTCTACGAGAAGAAAGACTAACAGGAAGATGCTTTC
AAGTTCTCTGCTCCCCTCCTAAAGCTATGCATTTTTTATAAGACCATGGGACTTTTGCTGGCTTTAGATC
ATAATCAGCCATACCACATTTGTAGAGGTTTTACTTGCTTTAAAAAACCTCCCACACCTCCCCCTGAACC
TGAAACATAAAATGAATGCAATTGTTGTTGTTAACTTGTTTATTGCAGCTTATAATGGTTACAAATAAAG
CAATAGCATCACAAATTTCACAAATAAAGCATTTTTTTCACTGCATTCTAGTTGTGGTTTGTCCAAACTC
ATCAATGTATCTTATCATGTCTGGATCCCCGGCCAACGGTCTGGTGACCCGGCTGCGAGAGCTCGGTGTA
CCTGAGACGCGAGTAAGCCCTTGAGTCAAAGACGTAGTCGTTGCAAGTCCGCACCAGGTACTGATATCCC
ACCAAAAAGTGCGGCGGCGGCTGGCGGTAGAGGGGCCAGCGTAGGGTGGCCGGGGCTCCGGGGGCGAGGT
CTTCCAACATAAGGCGATGATATCCGTAGATGTACCTGGACATCCAGGTGATGCCGGCGGCGGTGGTGGA
GGCGCGCGGAAAGTCGCGGACGCGGTTCCAGATGTTGCGCAGCGGCAAAAAGTGCTCCATGGTCGGGACG
CTCTGGCCGGTGAGGCGTGCGCAGTCGTTGACGCTCTAGACCGTGCAAAAGGAGAGCCTGTAAGCGGGCA
CTCTTCCGTGGTCTGGTGGATAAATTCGCAAGGGTATCATGGCGGACGACCGGGGTTCGAACCCCGGATC
CGGCCGTCCGCCGTGATCCATCCGGTTACCGCCCGCGTGTCGAACCCAGGTGTGCGACGTCAGACAACGG
GGGAGCGCTCCTTTTGGCTTCCTTCCAGGCGCGGCGGCTGCTGCGCTAGCTTTTTTGGCGAGCTCGAATT
AATTCTGCATTAATGAATCGGCCAACGCGCGGGGAGAGGCGGTTTGCGTATTGGGCGCTCTTCCGCTTCC
TCGCTCACTGACTCGCTGCGCTCGGTCGTTCGGCTGCGGCGAGCGGTATCAGCTCACTCAAAGGCGGTAA
TACGGTTATCCACAGAATCAGGGGATAACGCAGGAAAGAACATGTGAGCAAAAGGCCAGCAAAAGGCCAG
GAACCGTAAAAAGGCCGCGTTGCTGGCGTTTTTCCATAGGCTCCGCCCCCCTGACGAGCATCACAAAAAT
CGACGCTCAAGTCAGAGGTGGCGAAACCCGACAGGACTATAAAGATACCAGGCGTTTCCCCCTGGAAGCT
CCCTCGTGCGCTCTCCTGTTCCGACCCTGCCGCTTACCGGATACCTGTCCGCCTTTCTCCCTTCGGGAAG
CGTGGCGCTTTCTCAATGCTCACGCTGTAGGTATCTCAGTTCGGTGTAGGTCGTTCGCTCCAAGCTGGGC
TGTGTGCACGAACCCCCCGTTCAGCCCGACCGCTGCGCCTTATCCGGTAACTATCGTCTTGAGTCCAACC
CGGTAAGACACGACTTATCGCCACTGGCAGCAGCCACTGGTAACAGGATTAGCAGAGCGAGGTATGTAGG
CGGTGCTACAGAGTTCTTGAAGTGGTGGCCTAACTACGGCTACACTAGAAGGACAGTATTTGGTATCTGC
GCTCTGCTGAAGCCAGTTACCTTCGGAAAAAGAGTTGGTAGCTCTTGATCCGGCAAACAAACCACCGCTG
GTAGCGGTGGTTTTTTTGTTTGCAAGCAGCAGATTACGCGCAGAAAAAAAGGATCTCAAGAAGATCCTTT
GATCTTTTCTACGGGGTCTGACGCTCAGTGGAACGAAAACTCACGTTAAGGGATTTTGGTCATGAGATTA
TCAAAAAGGATCTTCACCTAGATCCTTTTAAATTAAAAATGAAGTTTTAAATCAATCTAAAGTATATATG
AGTAAACTTGGTCTGACAGTTACCAATGCTTAATCAGTGAGGCACCTATCTCAGCGATCTGTCTATTTCG
TTCATCCATAGTTGCCTGACTCCCCGTCGTGTAGATAACTACGATACGGGAGGGCTTACCATCTGGCCCC
AGTGCTGCAATGATACCGCGAGACCCACGCTCACCGGCTCCAGATTTATCAGCAATAAACCAGCCAGCCG
GAAGGGCCGAGCGCAGAAGTGGTCCTGCAACTTTATCCGCCTCCATCCAGTCTATTAATTGTTGCCGGGA
AGCTAGAGTAAGTAGTTCGCCAGTTAATAGTTTGCGCAACGTTGTTGCCATTGCTACAGGCATCGTGGTG
TCACGCTCGTCGTTTGGTATGGCTTCATTCAGCTCCGGTTCCCAACGATCAAGGCGAGTTACATGATCCC
CCATGTTGTGCAAAAAAGCGGTTAGCTCCTTCGGTCCTCCGATCGTTGTCAGAAGTAAGTTGGCCGCAGT
GTTATCACTCATGGTTATGGCAGCACTGCATAATTCTCTTACTGTCATGCCATCCGTAAGATGCTTTTCT
GTGACTGGTGAGTACTCAACCAAGTCATTCTGAGAATAGTGTATGCGGCGACCGAGTTGCTCTTGCCCGG
CGTCAATACGGGATAATACCGCGCCACATAGCAGAACTTTAAAAGTGCTCATCATTGGAAAACGTTCTTC
GGGGCGAAAACTCTCAAGGATCTTACCGCTGTTGAGATCCAGTTCGATGTAACCCACTCGTGCACCCAAC
TGATCTTCAGCATCTTTTACTTTCACCAGCGTTTCTGGGTGAGCAAAAACAGGAAGGCAAAATGCCGCAA
AAAAGGGAATAAGGGCGACACGGAAATGTTGAATACTCATACTCTTCCTTTTTCAATATTATTGAAGCAT
TTATCAGGGTTATTGTCTCATGAGCGGATACATATTTGAATGTATTTAGAAAAATAAACAAATAGGGGTT
CCGCGCACATTTCCCCGAAAAGTGCCACCTGACGTCTAAGAAACCATTATTATCATGACATTAACCTATA
AAAATAGGCGTATCACGAGGCCCTTTCGTCTCGCGCGTTTCGGTGATGACGGTGAAAACCTCTGACACAT
GCAGCTCCCGGAGACGGTCACAGCTTGTCTGTAAGCGGATGCCGGGAGCAGACAAGCCCGTCAGGGCGCG
TCAGCGGGTGTTGGCGGGTGTCGGGGCTGGCTTAACTATGCGGCATCAGAGCAGATTGTACTGAGAGTGC
ACCATATGCGGTGTGAAATACCGCACAGATGCGTAAGGAGAAAATACCGCATCAGGCGCCATTCGCCATT
CAGGCTGCGCAACTGTTGGGAAGGGCGATCGGTGCGGGCCTCTTCGCTATTACGCCAGCTGGCGAAAGGG
GGATGTGCTGCAAGGCGATTAAGTTGGGTAACGCCAGGGTTTTCCCAGTCACGACGTTGTAAAACGACGG
CCAGTGCCAAGCTT
Features (pLannotate 1.2.2; 18 found; start..end, strand, type, name):
      7..336     -  promoter       SV40 promoter: SV40 enhancer and early promoter
    357..788     -  CDS            POL (fragment): DPOL_ADE05 - Experimental evidence at protein level: Swiss-Prot protein existence level 1. Eukaryotic-type DNA polymerase involved in viral genomic replication. DNA synthesis is protein primed, and acts in a strand displacement replication. Assembles in complex with viral pTP, DBP, host NFIA and host POU2F1/OCT1 on viral origin of replication. The polymerase covalently transfers dCMP onto pTP, thereby initiating complementary strand synthesis. From Human adenovirus C serotype 5 (HAdV-5) (Human adenovirus 5).
    805..1034    +  intron         chimeric intron: chimera between introns from adenovirus and immunoglobulin heavy chain genes
   1081..1133    -  misc_feature   MCS (fragment): pBluescript multiple cloning site
   1355..2911    +  CDS            Cacnb4: CACB4_RAT - Experimental evidence at protein level: Swiss-Prot protein existence level 1. The beta subunit of voltage-dependent calcium channels contributes to the function of the calcium channel by increasing peak calcium current, shifting the voltage dependencies of activation and inactivation, modulating G protein inhibition and controlling the alpha-1 subunit membrane targeting. From Rattus norvegicus (Rat).
   5060..5076    +  promoter       chicken β-actin promoter (fragment): contains a 21-bp deletion relative to the standard chicken β-actin promoter
   5162..5725    +  CDS            DHFR: mouse dihydrofolate reductase; Mus musculus Dhfr
   5807..5890    +  CDS            large T antigen (fragment): large T antigen from SV40 (simian virus 40)
   5913..6047    +  polyA_signal   SV40 poly(A) signal: SV40 polyadenylation signal
   6055..6405    -  CDS            PTP (fragment): TERM_ADE02 - Experimental evidence at protein level: Swiss-Prot protein existence level 1. Protein covalently bound to the viral DNA that acts as a primer for viral genomic replication by DNA strand displacement. Assembles on the viral origin of replication in an initiation complex with viral polymerase, DBP, host NFIA and host POU2F1/OCT1. During initiation, the polymerase covalently couples the first dCTP with Ser- 580 of pTP. The terminal protein stimulates the template activity over 20 fold compared to protein-free templates. Neo-synthesized viral genomes are linked to two preterminal prot
   6436..6592    +  ncRNA          VA: Accession: RF00102 - VA RNA
   6655..6708    -  CDS            lacI (fragment): lac repressor; lacI; The lac repressor binds to the lac operator to inhibit transcription in E. coli. This inhibition can be relieved by adding lactose or isopropyl-β-D-thiogalactopyranoside (IPTG).
   6891..7479    -  rep_origin     ori: high-copy-number ColE1/pMB1/pBR322/pUC origin of replication
   7650..8510    -  CDS            AmpR: β-lactamase; bla; confers resistance to ampicillin, carbenicillin, and related antibiotics
   8511..8615    -  promoter       AmpR promoter: bla
   8710..8745    +  CDS            rop (fragment): Rop protein, which maintains plasmids at low copy number; rop
   8847..8946    +  misc_feature   bom (fragment): basis of mobility region from pBR322
   8952..9106    -  CDS            lacZα (fragment): LacZα fragment of β-galactosidase; lacZ fragment
