[The description below was written by a language model from this plasmid's Addgene catalogue record and pLannotate feature annotations shown in this document.]
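Description:
cacnb4 (rat) in pMT2 vector is a 9.1 kb mammalian expression plasmid carrying the rat voltage-gated calcium channel β4 auxiliary subunit cDNA (Cacnb4) in the pMT2 backbone. It is maintained in E. coli through a high-copy ColE1/pUC-type origin and selected with ampicillin via the β-lactamase gene and its native promoter. Small annotated fragments of rop, bom, lacI and lacZα are remnants of the pBR322-type lineage rather than functional elements.

The roughly 3.95 kb insert was received in pBluescript and subcloned between KpnI and NotI, which explains the piece of pBluescript polylinker annotated just upstream. Only about 1.6 kb of the insert is annotated as the Cacnb4 coding sequence, so the remainder is presumably untranslated cDNA flanking it. The record gives the adenovirus major late promoter as the driver. This promoter is not annotated by name, but the short adenoviral hits called as POL and pTP fragments on the opposite strand are likely adenoviral genomic segments carried in the vector, not intended coding regions. An SV40 enhancer/early promoter region lies upstream, a chimeric adenovirus/immunoglobulin intron precedes the insert, and a mouse DHFR coding sequence followed by an SV40 poly(A) signal lies downstream. An adenovirus VA RNA gene is also present, an element generally included to support translation in transfected cells. No epitope tag or fluorescent reporter is recorded.

The β4 subunit increases peak calcium current, shifts the voltage dependence of activation and inactivation, and promotes α1 subunit membrane targeting. The plasmid's stated purpose is to express this subunit in mammalian cells, and the associated publication concerns the function of the α2δ-2 calcium channel subunit.
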