Addgene plasmid #107426: cacnb4 (rat) in pMT2 vector
Purpose: Expresses Calcium channel beta4 auxillary subunit in mammalian cells
Depositing lab: Annette Dolphin. Depositing organization: University College London. Publication: The ducky mutation in Cacna2d2 results in altered Purkinje cell morphology and is associated with the expression of a truncated alpha 2 delta-2 protein with abnormal function. Brodbeck J, Davies A, Courtney JM, Meir A, Balaguero N, Canti C, Moss FJ, Page KM, Pratt WS, Hunt SP, Barclay J, Rees M, Dolphin AC. J Biol Chem. 2002 Mar 8;277(10):7684-93. doi: 10.1074/jbc.M109404200. Epub 2001 Dec 26. PubMed 11756448.
Backbone
  Vector backbone: pMT2
  Backbone manufacturer: Genetics Institute, Inc, Cambridge, MA, USA
  Backbone size w/o insert (bp): 5163
  Total vector size (bp): 9114
  Vector type: Mammalian Expression
Growth in bacteria
  Bacterial resistance: Ampicillin, 100 μg/mL
  Growth temperature: 37°C
  Growth strain: DH5alpha
  Copy number: High Copy
Gene/Insert
  Gene/Insert name: cacnb4 (alt name: calcium channel beta4 subunit)
  Species: R. norvegicus (rat)
  Insert size (bp): 3953
  GenBank ID: L02315
  Entrez Gene: Cacnb4 (a.k.a. CAB4)
  Promoter: Ad MLP
  Cloning method: Restriction Enzyme; 5′ cloning site KpnI (not destroyed); 3′ cloning site NotI (not destroyed)
  Sequencing primers: 5′ AGCTTGAGGTGTGGCAGGCTT; 3′ GGTCGAACCATGATGGCAGC
Resource information
  A portion of this plasmid was derived from a plasmid made by: Dr Edward Perez-Reyes,Stritch School of Medicine, Dept of Physiology, Loyola University Chicago, Illinois, USA
Terms and licenses: Academic/Nonprofit Terms; Industry Terms: Not Available to Industry
Depositor comments: We received it in pBluescript and subcloned it into pMT2 plasmid.
How to cite: cacnb4 (rat) in pMT2 vector was a gift from Annette Dolphin (Addgene plasmid # 107426 ; http://n2t.net/addgene:107426 ; RRID:Addgene_107426)
