>Addgene plasmid #107426 | cacnb4 (rat) in pMT2 vector | addgene partial sequence | sequence record 207342 | Addgene Partial NGS Result
GGACAGCTCAGGGCTGCGATTTCGCGCCAAACTTGACGGCAATCCTAGCGTGAAGGCTGGTAGGATTTTA
TCCCCGCTGCCATCATGGTTCGACCATTGAACTGCATCGTCGCCGTGTCCCAAAATATGGGGATTGGCAA
GAACGGAGACCTACCCTGGCCTCCGCTCAGGAACGAGTTCAAGTACTTCCAAAGAATGACCACAACCTCT
TCAGTGGAAGGTAAACAGAATCTGGTGATTATGGGTAGGAAAACCTGGTTCTCCATTCCTGAGAAGAATC
GACCTTTAAAGGACAGAATTAATATAGTTCTCAGTAGAGAACTCAAAGAACCACCACGAGGAGCTCATTT
TCTTGCCAAAAGTTTGGATGATGCCTTAAGACTTATTGAACAACCGGAATTGGCAAGTAAAGTAGACATG
GTTTGGATAGTCGGAGGCAGTTCTGTTTACCAGGAAGCCATGAATCAACCAGGCCACCTCAGACTCTTTG
TGACAAGGATCATGCAGGAATTTGAAAGTGACACGTTTTTCCCAGAAATTGATTTGGGGAAATATAAACT
TCTCCCAGAATACCCAGGCGTCCTCTCTGAGGTCCAGGAGGAAAAAGGCATCAAGTATAAGTTTGAAGTC
TACGAGAAGAAAGACTAACAGGAAGATGCTTTCAAGTTCTCTGCTCCCCTCCTAAAGCTATGCATTTTTA
TAAGACCATGGGACTTTTGCTGGCTTTAGATCATAATCAGCCATACCACATTTGTAGAGGTTTTACTTGC
TTTAAAAAACCTCCCACACCTCCCCCTGAACCTGAAACATAAAATGAATGCAATTGTTGTTGTTAACTTG
TTTATTGCAGCTTATAATGGTTACAAATAAAGCAATAGCATCACAAATTTCACAAATAAAGCATTTTTTT
CACTGCATTCTAGTTGTGGTTTGTCCAAACTCATCAATGTATCTTATCATGTCTGGATCCCCGGCCAACG
GTCTGGTGACCCGGCTGCGAGAGCTCGGTGTACCTGAGACGCGAGTAAGCCCTTGAGTCAAAGACGTAGT
CGTTGCAAGTCCGCACCAGGTACTGATATCCCACCAAAAAGTGCGGCGGCGGCTGGCGGTAGAGGGGCCA
GCGTAGGGTGGCCGGGGCTCCGGGGGCGAGGTCTTCCAACATAAGGCGATGATATCCGTAGATGTACCTG
GACATCCAGGTGATGCCGGCGGCGGTGGTGGAGGCGCGCGGAAAGTCGCGGACGCGGTTCCAGATGTTGC
GCAGCGGCAAAAAGTGCTCCATGGTCGGGACGCTCTGGCCGGTGAGGCGTGCGCAGTCGTTGACGCTCTA
GACCGTGCAAAAGGAGAGCCTGTAAGCGGGCACTCTTCCGTGGTCTGGTGGATAAATTCGCAAGGGTATC
ATGGCGGACGACCGGGGTTCGAACCCCGGATCCGGCCGTCCGCCGTGATCCATGCGGTTACCGCCCGCGT
GTCGAACCCAGGTGTGCGACGTCAGACAACGGGGGAGCGCTCCTTTTGGCTTCCTTCCAGGCGCGGCGGC
TGCTGCGCTAGCTTTTTTGGCGAGCTCGAATTAATTCTGCATTAATGAATCGGCCAACGCGCGGGGAGAG
GCGGTTTGCGTATTGGGCGCTCTTCCGCTTCCTCGCTCACTGACTCGCTGCGCTCGGTCGTTCGGCTGCG
GCGAGCGGTATCAGCTCACTCAAAGGCGGTAATACGGTTATCCACAGAATCAGGGGATAACGCAGGAAAG
AACATGTGAGCAAAAGGCCAGCAAAAGGCCAGGAACCGTAAAAAGGCCGCGTTGCTGGCGTTTTTCCATA
GGCTCCGCCCCCCTGACGAGCATCACAAAAATCGACGCTCAAGTCAGAGGTGGCGAAACCCGACAGGACT
ATAAAGATACCAGGCGTTTCCCCCTGGAAGCTCCCTCGTGCGCTCTCCTGTTCCGACCCTGCCGCTTACC
GGATACCTGTCCGCCTTTCTCCCTTCGGGAAGCGTGGCGCTTTCTCATAGCTCACGCTGTAGGTATCTCA
GTTCGGTGTAGGTCGTTCGCTCCAAGCTGGGCTGTGTGCACGAACCCCCCGTTCAGCCCGACCGCTGCGC
CTTATCCGGTAACTATCGTCTTGAGTCCAACCCGGTAAGACACGACTTATCGCCACTGGCAGCAGCCACT
GGTAACAGGATTAGCAGAGCGAGGTATGTAGGCGGTGCTACAGAGTTCTTGAAGTGGTGGCCTAACTACG
GCTACACTAGAAGAACAGTATTTGGTATCTGCGCTCTGCTGAAGCCAGTTACCTTCGGAAAAAGAGTTGG
TAGCTCTTGATCCGGCAAACAAACCACCGCTGGTAGCGGTGGTTTTTTTGTTTGCAAGCAGCAGATTACG
CGCAGAAAAAAAGGATCTCAAGAAGATCCTTTGATCTTTTCTACGGGGTCTGACGCTCAGTGGAACGAAA
ACTCACGTTAAGGGATTTTGGTCATGAGATTATCAAAAAGGATCTTCACCTAGATCCTTTTAAATTAAAA
ATGAAGTTTTAAATCAATCTAAAGTATATATGAGTAAACTTGGTCTGACAGTTACCAATGCTTAATCAGT
GAGGCACCTATCTCAGCGATCTGTCTATTTCGTTCATCCATAGTTGCCTGACTCCCCGTCGTGTAGATAA
CTACGATACGGGAGGGCTTACCATCTGGCCCCAGTGCTGCAATGATACCGCGAGACCCACGCTCACCGGC
TCCAGATTTATCAGCAATAAACCAGCCAGCCGGAAGGGCCGAGCGCAGAAGTGGTCCTGCAACTTTATCC
GCCTCCATCCAGTCTATTAATTGTTGCCGGGAAGCTAGAGTAAGTAGTTCGCCAGTTAATAGTTTGCGCA
ACGTTGTTGCCATTGCTACAGGCATCGTGGTGTCACGCTCGTCGTTTGGTATGGCTTCATTCAGCTCCGG
TTCCCAACGATCAAGGCGAGTTACATGATCCCCCATGTTGTGCAAAAAAGCGGTTAGCTCCTTCGGTCCT
CCGATCGTTGTCAGAAGTAAGTTGGCCGCAGTGTTATCACTCATGGTTATGGCAGCACTGCATAATTCTC
TTACTGTCATGCCATCCGTAAGATGCTTTTCTGTGACTGGTGAGTACTCAACCAAGTCATTCTGAGAATA
GTGTATGCGGCGACCGAGTTGCTCTTGCCCGGCGTCAATACGGGATAATACCGCGCCACATAGCAGAACT
TTAAAAGTGCTCATCATTGGAAAACGTTCTTCGGGGCGAAAACTCTCAAGGATCTTACCGCTGTTGAGAT
CCAGTTCGATGTAACCCACTCGTGCACCCAACTGATCTTCAGCATCTTTTACTTTCACCAGCGTTTCTGG
GTGAGCAAAAACAGGAAGGCAAAATGCCGCAAAAAAGGGAATAAGGGCGACACGGAAATGTTGAATACTC
ATACTCTTCCTTTTTCAATATTATTGAAGCATTTATCAGGGTTATTGTCTCATGAGCGGATACATATTTG
AATGTATTTAGAAAAATAAACAAATAGGGGTTCCGCGCACATTTCCCCGAAAAGTGCCACCTGACGTCTA
AGAAACCATTATTATCATGACATTAACCTATAAAAATAGGCGTATCACGAGGCCCTTTCGTCTCGCGCGT
TTCGGTGATGACGGTGAAAACCTCTGACACATGCAGCTCCCGGAGACGGTCACAGCTTGTCTGTAAGCGG
ATGCCGGGAGCAGACAAGCCCGTCAGGGCGCGTCAGCGGGTGTTGGCGGGTGTCGGGGCTGGCTTAACTA
TGCGGCATCAGAGCAGATTGTACTGAGAGTGCACCATATGCGGTGTGAAATACCGCACAGATGCGTAAGG
AGAAAATACCGCATCAGGCGCCATTCGCCATTCAGGCTGCGCAACTGTTGGGAAGGGCGATCGGTGCGGG
CCTCTTCGCTATTACGCCAGCTGGCGAAAGGGGGATGTGCTGCAAGGCGATTAAGTTGGGTAACGCCAGG
GTTTTCCCAGTCACGACGTTGTAAAACGACGGCCAGTGCCAAGCTTTTTGCAAAAGCCTAGGCCTCCAAA
AAAGCCTCCTCACTACTTCTGGAATAGCTCAGAGGCCGAGGCGGCCTCGGCCTCTGCATAAATAAAAAAA
ATTAGTCAGCCATGGGGCGGAGAATGGGCGGAACTGGGCGGAGTTAGGGGCGGGATGGGCGGAGTTAGGG
GCGGGACTATGGTTGCTGACTAATTGAGATGCATGCTTTGCATACTTCTGCCTGCTGGGGAGCCTGGGGA
CTTTCCACACCTGGTTGCTGACTAATTGAGATGCATGCTTTGCATACTTCTGCCTGCTGGGGAGCCTGGG
GACTTTCCACACCCTAACTGACACACATTCCACAGGATCCGGTCGCGCGAATTTCGAGCGGTGTTCCGCG
GTCCTCCTCGTATAGAAACTCGGACCACTCTGAGACGAAGGCTCGCGTCCAGGCCAGCACGAAGGAGGCT
AAGTGGGAGGGGTAGCGGTCGTTGTCCACTAGGGGGTCCACTCGCTCCAGGGTGTGAAGACACATGTCGC
CCTCTTCGGCATCAAGGAAGGTGATTGGTTTATAGGTGTAGGCCACGTGACCGGGTGTTCCTGAAGGGGG
GCTATAAAAGGGGGTGGGGGCGCGTTCGTCCTCACTCTCTTCCGCATCGCTGTCTGCGAGGGCCAGCTGT
TGGGCTCGCGGTTGAGGACAAACTCTTCGCGGTCTTTCCAGTACTCTTGGATCGGAAACCCGTCGGCCTC
CGAACGGTACTCCGCCACCGAGGGACCTGAGCGAGTCCGCATCGACCGGATCGGAAAACCTCTCGACTGT
TGGGGTGAGTACTCCCTCTCAAAAGCGGGCATGACTTCTGCGCTAAGATTGTCAGTTTCCAAAAACGAGG
AGGATTTGATATTCACCTGGCCCGCGGTGATGCCTTTGAGGGTGGCCGCGTCCATCTGGTCAGAAAAGAC
AATCTTTTTGTTGTCAAGCTTGAGGTGTGGCAGGCTTGAGATCTGGCCATACACTTGAGTGACAATGACA
TCCACTTTGCCTTTCTCTCCACAGGTGTCCACTCCCAGGTCCAACTGCAGGCGAGCCTGAATTCCTCGAG
GGTACCGGGCCCCCCCTCGAGGTCGACGGTATCGATAAGCTTGATATCGAATTGGCCTCTCTGGGCGAAT
TCCGGGTGCTCTCCCCACCCCGCGAGGGGGGAGGGGAGCGCTTCGGCCCCTTTAAGGTGCGGCGCTCGGC
GAAGTGCGGGCAGGCGGCCCGCGAGCCGGCGCGGGGCCAGGAGCCGGGTAGGGAAGTCCTGCCTCCCCCT
CCGCCCGCACCGGCCCGCGCCCTCCGCCCACCGCGCCGCGAGGGCCATGCGGCGCCTCTGAACCATGTCG
TCCTCCTACGCCAAGAACGGGGCGGCGGACGGGCCGCACTCCCCCAGCTCGCAGGTGGCCCGAGGCACCA
CGACCCGGAGGAGCAGGTTGAAAAGATCCGATGGCAGCACCACTTCCACCAGCTTCATCCTCAGACAGGG
GTCAGCAGATTCCTATACAAGCAGGCCATCGGACTCCGATGTCTCTTTGGAAGAGGACCGGGAAGCGATT
CGGCAAGAGAGAGAACAGCAAGCAGCTATCCAGCTTGAGAGAGCGAAGTCCAAACCTGTAGCTTTTGCGG
TGAAAACGAATGTGAGCTACTGTGGTGCCCTGGATGAGGATGTGCCCGTTCCCAGCACAGCCATCTCCTT
TGACGCCAAGGACTTTCTTCACATTAAAGAGAAATATAACAATGATTGGTGGATAGGAAGGCTGGTGAAG
GAGGGCTGTGAGATCGGCTTCATCCCAAGTCCACTGCGTTTGGAGAACATACGGATTCAACAGGAACAGA
AAAGAGGCCGTTTTCATGGCGGGAAATCGAGTGGAAACTCTTCCTCCAGTCTGGGAGAAATGGTGTCAGG
AACATTTCGAGCAACTCCCACAACAACAGCAAAACAGAAGCAGAAAGTGACGGAGCACATTCCTCCGTAT
GATGTTGTGCCATCAATGCGTCCTGTGGTGTTAGTAGGGCCATCACTGAAAGGTTATGAGGTAACAGACA
TGATGCAGAAAGCCCTCTTTGATTTCCTGAAGCACAGGTTTGATGGGAGGATATCAATAACCAGAGTGAC
AGCTGACATTTCTCTTGCTAAGAGGTCTGTCCTCAACAATCCTAGCAAGAGAGCAATAATTGAACGTTCA
AACACCAGATCCAGCCTAGCGGAAGTACAGAGTGAAATTGAAAGAATTTTCGAGTTGGCAAGATCTTTGC
AATTGGTTGTTCTCGATGCAGACACCATCAATCACCCAGCACAGCTGATAAAGACATCGTTAGCGCCCAT
CATCGTCCACGTGAAGGTCTCGTCCCCAAAGGTTTTACAGCGGCTGATTAAGTCCAGAGGAAAGTCCCAG
AGTAAACACTTGAATGTTCAACTGGTGGCAGCTGATAAACTGGCCCAGTGTCCCCCTGAAATGTTTGATG
TTATATTAGATGAGAATCAACTTGAGGATGCCTGTGAACATCTGGGAGAGTACCTGGAGGCATATTGGCG
TGCCACCCACACAAGCAGTAGCACCCCTATGACCCCATTGCTGGGGAGGAACGTGGGCTCCACAGCTCTC
TCACCGTATCCCACAGCAATCTCTGGACTACAGAGTCAGCGGATGAGGCATAGCAACCACTCTACAGAGA
ATTCTCCAATTGAAAGACGAAGCCTAATGACCTCTGATGAAAATTACCACAATGAGAGGGCCCGCAAGAG
TAGGAACCGCTTGTCCTCCAGCTCCCAGCACAGCCGAGATCACTACCCTCTGGTGGAAGAAGATTATCCT
GACTCATACCAGGACACTTACAAACCCCATAGGAACCGAGGCTCACCTGGGGGATGCAGCCATGACTCCC
GACATAGGCTTTGAGGCTGCCCAAACAAACAAACAAACAAACAAACATCATCTGTTGACAATTTGCCATA
GTACTGCTAAGATAAACCAGTCATCTTAATTTGGCAAGCATGGCACAGTATCTGCTGTGCGGGTGGTCTG
CTGTCGTTTGATGTAAGGGGCAAGAATTAAATAGAAGTACATTATGCCCTTGAGTCTAGGAGGGTATTAG
ATACCCGGTCATATAGGTATTTTTAAGTGCTACATTTACATGATAACAGTACCTTTTGTTTTCTTCATAG
ATTTTAGACACATCAATTTGTAATTTAGGGTACTGATCAAGGCACATATAAAATAATTTCCCGTGTAGGA
AATTCCAAATGACCAGTTCCAGTTGGAACCAATTTATAAACCAATTCCTGTTGGAATTTGGGTGAATTGA
CTGGAAAGTCTACCTGAGCATGTTGAAATCAATTGAAAAAATCAGAGAAGAAAAAAATACCCAATAAGGA
AATCAAAATACTAATAGAAACCAAACCCAGCTATGGTATTTGTTTGCTGGAAGCTAAATTTACACTTCAA
GTTGGAATGTAGAAACATTTTAATAATGTTGCTGGAATGGCTTTTCAAACTTACCAAATATATTGATAGT
GCCAAAAAAAAATCTCAGAAATCTTAATGCAGAAATTATATAATCGCCTCAGATTTTAATATTTTTATTT
TTCCTGATATAGCTGTTGTATTCAAAGTGTTTTGCCTTCTGTTCAGTCAGTACTGTTAGCCAGTTTGAAG
TTGACAAAATCCAGGGGATATTTGAGAAGTGGTAAAGAGAAGCCCTAGCATGGACAGTTCCAGAGAGTGG
AGAATGAGGTGTTGTTCCTTCTGCAGTCAGTCTGCACACAGCTGCACACATCTGGAGACCTGGTGTCAGG
TAGCAGAGATGTGGCGGGGCCTCTCTGGCTACAACGGTAATTGGCTTCAGATGGGAAGTCGTCCATCGTA
CAGCACACCGACACGGGCTTAGGAGCTGTGCCAGCATGGCTGAGTGTCTTTCCCTCACTTCAGCCAGTCT
CCATCTTTGAATATAATGAATGTTTTGGCCCTGCATCACACTTCTTTTATGTTTCATGGGCATAATCAAA
TTAGGTACTGAAAGTTATGTTTTCACAAAATAATTAGGAAAACTTAAAACACTGAATTAAAATCTTGCAG
AGAAAGAAAAAAAAACCCTCATAGAATCAGAATATATTTATTCACTAAAAGCAAGACAGTTTCAATACAC
GGCATTAGAGAGAGTTGAGAGACTGCTCGGTTCCATTGATAGTGAACAGCCTTTAGACTTCTATGAGTGT
ATTTATGGAATTGATGACCTATGTCCTATGTTATTAAAGACAGCTTTAATCCAAGAAATTAGTGAAATTG
ACCCTTTGAAACAAATGTCTTTCTGAAAGGGCTTGTTTCTGAAATGACGCAATACATGTGTTTTCTAAAG
ACCCAATTGGAGCTAGACGTAAAGTCTCTTTCTACTAATGCTTTGAAGTCAATTTCCGAAACAAGTATAA
TTAATAGTATGTTAATTTCTCCAAAAAAAAGACATGGGTCCTCAAAACTGTGTACCAGTTCATTAATTCT
CCTGATCAAGAGTCTAAGTTTCATATTCTTAATCAGTTATCCTATCTCGGATCCCATCAACCCATTGTCT
TGACTGTATGTGCAACCCATTATGAACCTGCTTATCTGATAATGAGGCTGCCTGAAATTTTGTGGTAATC
TCAAACATTTGATACATTTAAACACGGGCTCAGTCAAATTGACAAGCTAACATCTGACACTGGCTTGTGA
AGCTTTTTTGTCATCCAGCGAGGCTTACAGAATTTTCTGTTAAGACATTTAACAGAGCTGTATTCATTGG
GCTCTTTAATAAGCATATAATCTTCCATTACCAAATACTTTGTTAGAAGACAGAAGAGCATTTTTCCAGC
GAACAAACTATATTTATTACATGTATAGCACATATTTGCATGAGAAAGAAAAACATTAGCCAAACATTTT
CCTGTATGCTTTACTGGTTTCTTGTTTGTGCGCATTAAAGCATTTAAT
